Addgene plasmid #225695: pLenti-rTetR(SE)-VP64-2A-mCherryBSD
Purpose: Lentiviral expression of rTetR(SE) fused to VP64 and mCherry fused BlasticidinR
Depositing lab: Lacra Bintu. Depositing organization: Stanford University. Publication: The H3.3 K36M oncohistone disrupts the establishment of epigenetic memory through loss of DNA methylation. Sinha J, Nickels JF, Thurm AR, Ludwig CH, Archibald BN, Hinks MM, Wan J, Fang D, Bintu L. bioRxiv [Preprint]. 2023 Oct 14:2023.10.13.562147. doi: 10.1101/2023.10.13.562147. PubMed 37873347.
Backbone
  Vector backbone: pLenti
  Vector type: Mammalian Expression, Lentiviral, Synthetic Biology
  Selectable markers: Blasticidin
Growth in bacteria
  Bacterial resistance: Ampicillin, 100 μg/mL
  Growth temperature: 37°C
  Growth strain: NEB Stable
  Copy number: Unknown
Gene/Insert
  Gene/Insert name: rTetR-VP64
  Species: Synthetic
  Tag / fusion protein: 3xFLAG (C terminal on insert); T2A-mCherry (C terminal on insert)
Terms and licenses: Academic/Nonprofit Terms; Industry Terms: Not Available to Industry
How to cite: pLenti-rTetR(SE)-VP64-2A-mCherryBSD was a gift from Lacra Bintu (Addgene plasmid # 225695 ; http://n2t.net/addgene:225695 ; RRID:Addgene_225695)
