[The description below was written by a language model from this plasmid's Addgene catalogue record and pLannotate feature annotations shown in this document.]
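Description:
pLenti-rTetR(SE)-VP64-2A-mCherryBSD is a lentiviral transfer plasmid for stable mammalian expression of a synthetic doxycycline-responsive transcriptional activator. It is propagated in bacteria through a high-copy ColE1/pUC-type origin and an ampicillin resistance gene (β-lactamase with its own promoter). The viral portion has the layout of a Tat-independent HIV-1 vector. A CMV enhancer/promoter is joined to a truncated 5' LTR to drive genomic RNA synthesis in packaging cells. This is followed by the Ψ packaging signal with a gag fragment, the Rev response element for nuclear export of the unspliced RNA, and the cPPT/CTS. Downstream of the cargo sit a WPRE, which boosts transcript stability and expression, and a second truncated LTR with an adjacent nef remnant. The annotation tool labels both LTRs as truncated 5' LTRs.

The payload is driven by the constitutive human EF-1α promoter. It encodes rTetR(SE), annotated as an rtTA3-like fragment, which is the reverse Tet repressor DNA-binding domain that binds tet operator sites in the presence of doxycycline. This is followed by a 3xFLAG epitope and the VP64 activation domain, detected only as a short VP16-repeat fragment. According to the catalogue entry, a T2A peptide then separates this protein from an mCherry–blasticidin S deaminase fusion. One transcript therefore yields the activator plus a combined red fluorescent and blasticidin-selectable marker for sorting or selecting transduced cells. A single loxP site lies just after the marker, and its purpose is not stated. The construct suits inducible recruitment of an activator to TetO-bearing reporters, and the associated study concerns epigenetic memory.
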