Features (pLannotate 1.2.2; 24 found; start..end, strand, type, name):
      1..589     +  rep_origin     ori: high-copy-number ColE1/pMB1/pBR322/pUC origin of replication
    651..831     -  LTR            5' LTR (truncated): truncated 5' long terminal repeat (LTR) from HIV-1
    838..1338    -  CDS            nef (fragment): NEF_HV1LA - Experimental evidence at protein level: Swiss-Prot protein existence level 1. Extracellular Nef protein targets CD4(+) T-lymphocytes for apoptosis by interacting with CXCR4 surface receptors. From Human immunodeficiency virus type 1 group M subtype B (isolate Lai) (HIV-1).
   1340..1359    -  misc_feature   MCS (fragment): pBluescript multiple cloning site
   1360..1948    -  misc_feature   WPRE: woodchuck hepatitis virus posttranscriptional regulatory element
   1948..1971    -  misc_feature   MCS (fragment): pBluescript multiple cloning site
   2004..2037    -  protein_bind   loxP: Cre-mediated recombination occurs in the 8-bp core sequence (GCATACAT). Cre recombinase
   2057..2455    -  CDS            BSD: blasticidin S deaminase; Aspergillus terreus BSD; confers resistance to blasticidin
   2474..3181    -  CDS            mCherry: mCherry is a basic (constitutively fluorescent) red fluorescent protein published in 2004, derived from Discosoma sp.. It is reported to be a very rapidly-maturing monomer with low acid sensitivity.
   3258..3274    -  CDS            VP96 (fragment): 6 tandem repeats of the minimal activation domain of herpes simplex virus VP16 (Cheng et al., 2013)
   3416..3481    -  CDS            3xFLAG: three tandem FLAG® epitope tags, followed by an enterokinase cleavage site
   3483..4102    -  CDS            rtTA3 (fragment): reverse tetracycline transactivator 3 activates expression from Tet-responsive promoters in the presence of doxycycline
   4113..5284    -  promoter       EF-1α promoter: strong constitutive promoter for human elongation factor EF-1α
   5395..5512    -  misc_feature   cPPT/CTS: central polypurine tract and central termination sequence of HIV-1
   5562..5662    -  CDS            Rev (fragment): human immunodeficiency virus 1 (HIV-1) Rev protein; rev; enhances nuclear export of unspliced and incompletely spliced viral mRNAs
   6039..6272    -  misc_feature   RRE: The Rev response element (RRE) of HIV-1 allows for Rev-dependent mRNA export from the nucleus to the cytoplasm.
   6447..6785    -  CDS            HIV-1 gag (fragment): gag protein from human immunodeficiency virus 1; gag
   6769..6894    -  misc_feature   HIV-1 Ψ: packaging signal of human immunodeficiency virus type 1
   6941..7121    -  LTR            5' LTR (truncated): truncated 5' long terminal repeat (LTR) from HIV-1
   7139..7338    -  promoter       CMV promoter: human cytomegalovirus (CMV) immediate early promoter
   7339..7718    -  enhancer       CMV enhancer: human cytomegalovirus immediate early enhancer
   7873..7925    +  misc_feature   bom (fragment): basis of mobility region from pBR322
   7984..8088    +  promoter       AmpR promoter: bla
   8089..8949    +  CDS            AmpR: β-lactamase; bla; confers resistance to ampicillin, carbenicillin, and related antibiotics
>Addgene plasmid #225695 | pLenti-rTetR(SE)-VP64-2A-mCherryBSD | addgene full sequence | sequence record 449906 | Addgene NGS Result
TTGAGATCCTTTTTTTCTGCGCGTAATCTGCTGCTTGCAAACAAAAAAACCACCGCTACCAGCGGTGGTT
TGTTTGCCGGATCAAGAGCTACCAACTCTTTTTCCGAAGGTAACTGGCTTCAGCAGAGCGCAGATACCAA
ATACTGTTCTTCTAGTGTAGCCGTAGTTAGGCCACCACTTCAAGAACTCTGTAGCACCGCCTACATACCT
CGCTCTGCTAATCCTGTTACCAGTGGCTGCTGCCAGTGGCGATAAGTCGTGTCTTACCGGGTTGGACTCA
AGACGATAGTTACCGGATAAGGCGCAGCGGTCGGGCTGAACGGGGGGTTCGTGCACACAGCCCAGCTTGG
AGCGAACGACCTACACCGAACTGAGATACCTACAGCGTGAGCTATGAGAAAGCGCCACGCTTCCCGAAGG
GAGAAAGGCGGACAGGTATCCGGTAAGCGGCAGGGTCGGAACAGGAGAGCGCACGAGGGAGCTTCCAGGG
GGAAACGCCTGGTATCTTTATAGTCCTGTCGGGTTTCGCCACCTCTGACTTGAGCGTCGATTTTTGTGAT
GCTCGTCAGGGGGGCGGAGCCTATGGAAAAACGCCAGCAACGCGGCCTTTTTACGGTTCCTGGCCTTTTG
CTGGCCTTTTGCTCACATGCTGCTAGAGATTTTCCACACTGACTAAAAGGGTCTGAGGGATCTCTAGTTA
CCAGAGTCACACAACAGACGGGCACACACTACTTGAAGCACTCAAGGCAAGCTTTATTGAGGCTTAAGCA
GTGGGTTCCCTAGTTAGCCAGAGAGCTCCCAGGCTCAGATCTGGTCTAACCAGAGAGACCCAGTACAGTC
CGGATGCAGCTCTCGGGCCATGTGATGAAATGCTAGGCGGCTGTCAAACCTCCACTCTAATACTTCTCTC
TCCGGGTCATCCATCCCATGCAGGCTCACAGGGTGTAACAAGCGGGTGTTCTCTCCTTCATTGGCTTCTT
CTACCTTCTCTTGCTCAACTGGTACTAGCTTGTAGCACCATCCAAAGGTCAGTGGATATCTGATCCCTGG
CCCTGGTGTGTAGTTCTGCCAATCAGGGAAGTAGCCTTGTGTGTGGTAGATCCACAGATCAAGGATATCT
TGTCTTCGTTGGGAGTGAATTAGCCCTTCCAGTCCCCCCTTTTCTTTTAAAAAGTGGCTAAGATCTACAG
CTGCCTTGTAAGTCATTGGTCTTAAAGGTACCTGAGGTGTGACTGGAAAACCCACCTCCTCCTCCTCTTG
TGCTTCTAGCCAGGCACAATCAGCATTGGTAGCTGCTGTATTGCTACTTGTGATTGCTCCATGTTTTTCT
AGGTCTCGATCGAGGTCGACGGTATCGATGCGGGGAGGCGGCCCAAAGGGAGATCCGACTCGTCTGAGGG
CGAAGGCGAAGACGCGGAAGAGGCCGCAGAGCCGGCAGCAGGCCGCGGGAAGGAAGGTCCGCTGGATTGA
GGGCCGAAGGGACGTAGCAGAAGGACGTCCCGCGCAGAATCCAGGTGGCAACACAGGCGAGCAGCCAAGG
AAAGGACGATGATTTCCCCGACAACACCACGGAATTGTCAGTGCCCAACAGCCGAGCCCCTGTCCAGCAG
CGGGCAAGGCAGGCGGCGATGAGTTCCGCCGTGGCAATAGGGAGGGGGAAAGCGAAAGTCCCGGAAAGGA
GCTGACAGGTGGTGGCAATGCCCCAACCAGTGGGGGTTGCGTCAGCAAACACAGTGCACACCACGCCACG
TTGCCTGACAACGGGCCACAACTCCTCATAAAGAGACAGCAACCAGGATTTATACAAGGAGGAGAAAATG
AAAGCCATACGGGAAGCAATAGCATGATACAAAGGCATTAAAGCAGCGTATCCACATAGCGTAAAAGGAG
CAACATAGTTAAGAATACCAGTCAATCTTTCACAAATTTTGTAATCCAGAGGTTGATTATCGATAAGCTT
GATATCGAATTGTACCTAGTGGAACCGGAACCCTTAAACATGTATAACTTCGTATAATGTATGCTATACG
AAGTTATTAGGTCCCTCGACGAATTCTTAGCCCTCCCACACATAACCAGAGGGCAGCAATTCACGAATCC
CAACTGCCGTCGGCTGTCCATCACTGTCCTTCACTATGGCTTTGATCCCAGGATGCAGATCGAGAAGCAC
CTGTCGGCACCGTCCGCAGGGGCTCAAGATGCCCCTGTTCTCATTTCCGATCGCGACGATACAAGTCAGG
TTGCCAGCTGCCGCAGCAGCAGCAGTGCCCAGCACCACGAGTTCTGCACAAGGTCCCCCAGTAAAATGAT
ATACATTGACACCAGTGAAGATGCGGCCGTCGCTAGAGAGAGCTGCGCTGGCGACGCTGTAGTCTTCAGA
GATGGGGATGCTGTTGATTGTAGCCGTTGCTCTTTCAATGAGGGTGGATTCTTCTTGAGACAAAGGCTTG
GCCATGCTACCGCTGCCGCTACCCTTGTACAGCTCGTCCATGCCGCCGGTGGAGTGGCGGCCCTCGGCGC
GTTCGTACTGTTCCACGATGGTGTAGTCCTCGTTGTGGGAGGTGATGTCCAACTTGATGTTGACGTTGTA
GGCGCCGGGCAGCTGCACGGGCTTCTTGGCCTTGTAGGTGGTCTTGACCTCAGCGTCGTAGTGGCCGCCG
TCCTTCAGCTTCAGCCTCTGCTTGATCTCGCCCTTCAGGGCGCCGTCCTCGGGGTACATCCGCTCGGAGG
AGGCCTCCCAGCCCATGGTCTTCTTCTGCATTACGGGGCCGTCGGAGGGGAAGTTGGTGCCGCGCAGCTT
CACCTTGTAGATGAACTCGCCGTCCTGCAGGGAGGAGTCCTGGGTCACGGTCACCACGCCGCCGTCCTCG
AAGTTCATCACGCGCTCCCACTTGAAGCCCTCGGGGAAGGACAGCTTCAAGTAGTCGGGGATGTCGGCGG
GGTGCTTCACGTAGGCCTTGGAGCCGTACATGAACTGAGGGGACAGGATGTCCCAGGCGAAGGGCAGGGG
GCCACCCTTGGTCACCTTCAGCTTGGCGGTCTGGGTGCCCTCGTAGGGGCGGCCCTCGCCCTCGCCCTCG
ATCTCGAACTCGTGGCCGTTCACGGAGCCCTCCATGTGCACCTTGAAGCGCATGAACTCCTTGATGATGG
CCATGTTATCCTCCTCGCCCTTGCTCACCATTGGGCCAGGATTCTCCTCGACATCTCCGCAAGTTAGGAG
GCTTCCCCTTCCCTCTCCAGATCCCAGCATGTCCAGGTCGAAATCATCAAGGGCGTCACTGCCGAGCATG
TCGAGGTCAAAGTCATCAAGGGCATCCGAACCAAGCATGTCAAGGTCAAAATCATCGAGGGCGTCACTTC
CCAGCATATCCAGATCAAAATCGTCCAATGCGTCGGAGCCTGATCCGGATCCACCCTTGTCATCGTCATC
CTTGTAGTCGATGTCATGATCTTTATAATCACCGTCATGGTCTTTGTAGTCACCGCCGCTTTCGCACTTT
AGCTGTTTCTCCAGGCCACATATGATTAGTTCCAGGCCGAAAAGGAAGGCAGGTTCGGCTCCCTGCCGGT
CGAACAGCTCAATTGCTTGTTTCAGAAGTGGGGGCATAGAATCGGTGGTAGGTGTCTCTCTTTCCTCTTT
TGCTACTTGATGCTCCTGTTCCTCCAATACGCAGCCCAGTGTAAAGTGGCCCACGGCGGACAGAGCGTAC
AGTGCGTTCTCCAGGGAGAAGCCTTGCTGACACAGGAACGCGAGCTGATTTTCCAGGGTTTCGTACTGTT
TCTCTGTTGGGCGGGTGCCGAGATGCACTTTAGCCCCGTCGCGATGTGAGAGGAGAGCACAGCGGTATGA
CTTGGCGTTGTTCCGCAGAAAGTCTTGCCATGACTCGGGTTCCAGGGGGCAGGAGTGGGTATGATGCCTG
TCCAGCATCTCGATTGGCAGGGCATCGAGCAGGGCCCGCTTGTTCTTCACGTGCCAGTACAGGGTAGGCT
GCTCAACTCCCAGCTTTTGAGCGAGTTTCCTTGTCGTCAGGCCTTCGATACCGACACCATTGAGTAATTC
CAGAGCTCCGTTTATTATTTTGCTCTTGTCCAGTCTAGACATGGTGGCTAGCTCACGACACCTGAAATGG
AAGAAAAAAACTTTGAACCACTGTCTGAGGCTTGAGAATGAACCAAGATCCAAACTCAAAAAGGGCAAAT
TCCAAGGAGAATTACATCAAGTGCCAAGCTGGCCTAACTTCAGTCTCCACCCACTCAGTGTGGGGAAACT
CCATCGCATAAAACCCCTCCCCCCAACCTAAAGACGACGTACTCCAAAAGCGCGAGAACTAATCGAGGTG
CCTGGACGGCGCCCGGTACTCCGTGGAGTCACATGAAGCGACGGCTGAGGACGGAAAGGCCCTTTTCCTT
TGTGTGGGTGACTCACCCGCCCGCTCTCCCGAGCGCCGCGTCCTCCATTTTGAGCTCCCTGCAGCAGGGC
CGGGAAGCGGCCATCTTTCCGCTCACGCAACTGGTGCCGACCGGGCCAGCCTTGCCGCCCAGGGCGGGGC
GATACACGGCGGCGCGAGGCCAGGCACCAGAGCAGGCCGGCCAGCTTGAGACTACCCCCGTCCGATTCTC
GGTGGCCGCGCTCGCAGGCCCCGCCTCGCCGAACATGTGCGCTGGGACGCACGGGCCCCGTCGCCGCCCG
CGGCCCCAAAAACCGAAATACCAGTGTGCAGATCTTGGCCCGCATTTACAAGACTATCTTGCCAGAAAAA
AAGCGTCGCAGCAGGTCATCAAAAATTTTAAATGGCTAGAGACTTATCGAAAGCAGCGAGACAGGCGCGA
AGGTGCCACCAGATTCGCACGCGGCGGCCCCAGCGCCCAGGCCAGGCCTCAACTCAAGCACGAGGCGAAG
GGGCTCCTTAAGCGCAAGGCCTCGAACTCTCCCACCCACTTCCAACCCGAAGCTCGGGATCAAGAATCAC
GTACTGCAGCCAGGTGGAAGTAATTCAAGGCACGCAAGGGCCATAACCCGTAAAGAGGCCAGGCCCGCGG
GAACCACACACGGCACTTACCTGTGTTCTGGCGGCAAACCCGTTGCGAAAAAGAACGTTCACGGCGACTA
CTGCACTTATATACGGTTCTCCCCCACCCTCGGGAAAAAGGCGGAGCCAGTACACGACATCACTTTCCCA
GTTTACCCCGCGCCACCTTCTCTAGGCACCGGTTCAATTGCCGACCCCTCCCCCCAACTTCTCGGGGACT
GTGGGCGATGTGCGCTCTGCCCACTGACGGGCACATGCATGGCGGTAATACGGTTATCCACGCGGCCGCC
TGAGTCAAATGGGATCTCTAGAGCGGGCCCGGTACTAACCAAACTGGATCTCTGCTGTCCCTGTAATAAA
CCCGAAAATTTTGAATTTTTGTAATTTGTTTTTGTAATTCTTTAGTTTGTATGTCTGTTGCTATTATGTC
TACTATTCTTTCCCCTGCACTGTACCCCCCAATCCCCCCTTTTCTTTTAAAATTGTGGATGAATACTGCC
ATTTGTCTGCAGAATTGGCGCACGCAGTGCCGATCCGTTCACTAATCGAATGGATCTGTCTCTGTCTCTC
TCTCCACCTTCTTCTTCTATTCCTTCGGGCCTGTCGGGTCCCCTCGGGGTTGGGAGGTGGGTCTGAAACG
ATAATGGTGAATATCCCTGCCTAACTCTATTCACTATAGAAAGTACAGCAAAAACTATTCTTAAACCTAC
CAAGCCTCCTACTATCATTATGAATAATTTTATATACCACAGCCAATTTGTTATGTTAAACCAATTCCAC
AAACTTGCCCATTTATCTAATTCCAATAATTCTTGTTCATTCTTTTCTTGCTGGTTTTGCGATTCTTCAA
TTAAGGAGTGTATTAAGCTTGTGTAATTGTTAATTTCTCTGTCCCACTCCATCCAGGTCGTGTGATTCCA
AATCTGTTCCAGAGATTTATTACTCCAACTAGCATTCCAAGGCACAGCAGTGGTGCAAATGAGTTTTCCA
GAGCAACCCCAAATCCCCAGGAGCTGTTGATCCTTTAGGTATCTTTCCACAGCCAGGATTCTTGCCTGGA
GCTGCTTGATGCCCCAGACTGTGAGTTGCAACAGATGCTGTTGCGCCTCAATAGCCCTCAGCAAATTGTT
CTGCTGCTGCACTATACCAGACAATAATTGTCTGGCCTGTACCGTCAGCGTCATTGACGCTGCGCCCATA
GTGCTTCCTGCTGCTCCCAAGAACCCAAGGAACAAAGCTCCTATTCCCACTGCTCTTTTTTCTCTCTGCA
CCACTCTTCTCTTTGCCTTGGTGGGTGCTACTCCTAATGGTTCAATTTTTACTACTTTATATTTATATAA
TTCACTTCTCCAATTGTCCCTCATATCTCCTCCTCCAGGTCTGAAGATCAGCGGCCGGCCGCTTGCTGTG
CGGTGGTCTTACTTTTGTTTTGCTCTTCCTCTATCTTGTCTAAAGCTTCCTTGGTGTCTTTTATCTCTAT
CCTTTGATGCACACAATAGAGGGTTGCTACTGTATTATATAATGATCTAAGTTCTTCTGATCCTGTCTGA
AGGGATGGTTGTAGCTGTCCCAGTATTTGTCTACAGCCTTCTGATGTTTCTAACAGGCCAGGATTAACTG
CGAATCGTTCTAGCTCCCTGCTTGCCCATACTATATGTTTTAATTTATATTTTTTCTTTCCCCCTGGCCT
TAACCGAATTTTTTCCCATCGCGATCTAATTCTCCCCCGCTTAATACTGACGCTCTCGCACCCATCTCTC
TCCTTCTAGCCTCCGCTAGTCAAAATTTTTGGCGTACTCACCAGTCGCCGCCCCTCGCCTCTTGCCGTGC
GCGCTTCAGCAAGCCGAGTCCTGCGTCGAGAGAGCTCCTCTGGTTTCCCTTTCGCTTTCAAGTCCCTGTT
CGGGCGCCACTGCTAGAGATTTTCCACACTGACTAAAAGGGTCTGAGGGATCTCTAGTTACCAGAGTCAC
ACAACAGACGGGCACACACTACTTGAAGCACTCAAGGCAAGCTTTATTGAGGCTTAAGCAGTGGGTTCCC
TAGTTAGCCAGAGAGCTCCCAGGCTCAGATCTGGTCTAACCAGAGAGACCCAGTACAGGCAAAACGCGCT
GCTTATATAGACCTCCCACCGTACACGCCTACCGCCCATTTGCGTCAATGGGGCGGAGTTGTTACGACAT
TTTGGAAAGTCCCGTTGATTTTGGTGCCAAAACAAACTCCCATTGACGTCAATGGGGTGGAGACTTGGAA
ATCCCCGTGAGTCAAACCGCTATCCACGCCCATTGATGTACTGCCAAAACCGCATCACCATGGTAATAGC
GATGACTAATACGTAGATGTACTGCCAAGTAGGAAAGTCCCATAAGGTCATGTACTGGGCATAATGCCAG
GCGGGCCATTTACCGTCATTGACGTCAATAGGGGGCGTACTTGGCATATGATACACTTGATGTACTGCCA
AGTGGGCAGTTTACCGTAAATACTCCACCCATTGACGTCAATGGAAAGTCCCTATTGGCGTTACTATGGG
AACATACGTCATTATTGACGTCAATGGGCGGGGGTCGTTGGGCGGTCAGCCAGGCGGGCCATTTACCGTA
AGTTATGTAACGCGGAACTCCATATATGGGCTATGAACTAATGACCCCGTAATTGATTACTATTAATAAC
TAGTCAATAATCAATGTCAACGCGTATATCTGGCCCGTACATCGCGAAGCAGCGCAAAACGCCTAACCCT
AAGCAGATTCTTCATGCAATTGTCGGTCAAGCCTTGCCTTGTTGTAGCTTAAATTTTGCTCGCGCACTAC
TCAGCGACCTCCAACACACAAGCAGGGAGCAGATACTGGCTTAACTATGCGGCATCAGAGCAGATTGTAC
TGAGAGTGCACCATAGGGGATCGGGAGATCTCCCGATCCGTCGACGTCAGGTGGCACTTTTCGGGGAAAT
GTGCGCGGAACCCCTATTTGTTTATTTTTCTAAATACATTCAAATATGTATCCGCTCATGAGACAATAAC
CCTGATAAATGCTTCAATAATATTGAAAAAGGAAGAGTATGAGTATTCAACATTTCCGTGTCGCCCTTAT
TCCCTTTTTTGCGGCATTTTGCCTTCCTGTTTTTGCTCACCCAGAAACGCTGGTGAAAGTAAAAGATGCT
GAAGATCAGTTGGGTGCACGAGTGGGTTACATCGAACTGGATCTCAACAGCGGTAAGATCCTTGAGAGTT
TTCGCCCCGAAGAACGTTTTCCAATGATGAGCACTTTTAAAGTTCTGCTATGTGGCGCGGTATTATCCCG
TATTGACGCCGGGCAAGAGCAACTCGGTCGCCGCATACACTATTCTCAGAATGACTTGGTTGAGTACTCA
CCAGTCACAGAAAAGCATCTTACGGATGGCATGACAGTAAGAGAATTATGCAGTGCTGCCATAACCATGA
GTGATAACACTGCGGCCAACTTACTTCTGACAACGATCGGAGGACCGAAGGAGCTAACCGCTTTTTTGCA
CAACATGGGGGATCATGTAACTCGCCTTGATCGTTGGGAACCGGAGCTGAATGAAGCCATACCAAACGAC
GAGCGTGACACCACGATGCCTGTAGCAATGGCAACAACGTTGCGCAAACTATTAACTGGCGAACTACTTA
CTCTAGCTTCCCGGCAACAATTAATAGACTGGATGGAGGCGGATAAAGTTGCAGGACCACTTCTGCGCTC
GGCCCTTCCGGCTGGCTGGTTTATTGCTGATAAATCTGGAGCCGGTGAGCGTGGGTCTCGCGGTATCATT
GCAGCACTGGGGCCAGATGGTAAGCCCTCCCGTATCGTAGTTATCTACACGACGGGGAGTCAGGCAACTA
TGGATGAACGAAATAGACAGATCGCTGAGATAGGTGCCTCACTGATTAAGCATTGGTAACTGTCAGACCA
AGTTTACTCATATATACTTTAGATTGATTTAAAACTTCATTTTTAATTTAAAAGGATCTAGGTGAAGATC
CTTTTTGATAATCTCATGACCAAAATCCCTTAACGTGAGTTTTCGTTCCACTGAGCGTCAGACCCCGTAG
AAAAGATCAAAGGATCTTC
